Addgene plasmid #128070: pLVX TRE 3G BFP
Purpose: Lentiviral expression of Tet inducible TagBFP
Depositing lab: Oskar Laur. Depositing organization: Emory University.
Backbone
  Vector backbone: pLVX TRE 3G
  Vector type: Mammalian Expression, Lentiviral
Growth in bacteria
  Bacterial resistance: Ampicillin, 100 μg/mL
  Growth temperature: 37°C
  Growth strain: NEB Stable
  Copy number: High Copy
Gene/Insert
  Gene/Insert name: TagBFP
  Species: Synthetic
  Insert size (bp): 700
  Mutation: no
  Cloning method: Restriction Enzyme; 5′ cloning site MluI (unknown if destroyed); 3′ cloning site EcoRI (unknown if destroyed)
Terms and licenses: Academic/Nonprofit Terms; Industry Terms: Not Available to Industry
How to cite: pLVX TRE 3G BFP was a gift from Oskar Laur (Addgene plasmid # 128070 ; http://n2t.net/addgene:128070 ; RRID:Addgene_128070)
