[The description below was written by a language model from this plasmid's Addgene catalogue record and the feature table of its GenBank file.]
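Description:
pLVX TRE 3G BFP is an 8.5 kb HIV-1-based lentiviral transfer plasmid for doxycycline-inducible expression of the blue fluorescent protein TagBFP in mammalian cells. It is built on the pLVX TRE 3G backbone and is propagated in E. coli through a high-copy ColE1/pUC-type origin with ampicillin selection (beta-lactamase under its own promoter). The catalogue lists a recombination-deficient strain, as is common for plasmids carrying repeated LTRs. The viral portion is flanked by two full-length 634 bp HIV-1 LTRs, both labelled "3' LTR" by the automated annotation, so nothing in the record indicates a self-inactivating deletion. It also contains the Psi packaging signal, the Rev response element for Rev-dependent nuclear export of the genomic RNA, and the cPPT/CTS, which aids nuclear import of the reverse-transcribed genome. Packaging functions and envelope are not encoded and must be supplied in trans.

The payload is a mammalian codon-optimised TagBFP coding sequence of about 700 bp, cloned between MluI and EcoRI downstream of the TRE3GV promoter. This third-generation Tet-responsive promoter carries seven tet operator repeats upstream of a minimal promoter and is adapted for retroviral and lentiviral use. It is largely silent on its own and is switched on when the Tet-On 3G transactivator binds in the presence of doxycycline. The transactivator is not on this plasmid and has to come from a separate vector or cell line. Downstream, a mouse PGK promoter constitutively drives puromycin N-acetyltransferase for selecting transduced cells, and a WPRE boosts transcript stability and expression. The construct serves as an inducible fluorescent reporter, for example as a control for Tet-On 3G lentiviral systems.
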