LOCUS       Exported 8473 bp ds-DNA circular SYN 12-MAY-2021
DEFINITION  Lentiviral expression of Tet inducible TagBFP.
ACCESSION   .
VERSION     .
KEYWORDS    pLVX TRE 3G BFP
SOURCE      synthetic DNA construct
  ORGANISM  synthetic DNA construct
REFERENCE   1 (bases 1 to 8473)
  TITLE     Emory Custom Cloning Core Plasmids - Oskar Laur
REFERENCE   2 (bases 1 to 8473)
  AUTHORS   .
  TITLE     Direct Submission
  JOURNAL   Exported May 12, 2021 from SnapGene Server 1.1.58
            http://www.snapgene.com
FEATURES             Location/Qualifiers
     source          1..8473
                     /organism="synthetic DNA construct"
                     /mol_type="other DNA"
     LTR             1..634
                     /label=3' LTR
                     /note="3' long terminal repeat (LTR) from HIV-1"
     misc_feature    681..806
                     /label=HIV-1 Psi
                     /note="packaging signal of human immunodeficiency virus
                     type 1"
     misc_feature    1303..1536
                     /label=RRE
                     /note="The Rev response element (RRE) of HIV-1 allows for
                     Rev-dependent mRNA export from the nucleus to the
                     cytoplasm."
     CDS             1721..1765
                     /codon_start=1
                     /product="antigenic peptide corresponding to amino acids
                     655 to 669 of the HIV envelope protein gp41 (Lutje Hulsik
                     et al., 2013)"
                     /label=gp41 peptide
                     /note="recognized by the 2H10 single-chain llama nanobody"
                     /translation="KNEQELLELDKWASL"
     misc_feature    2028..2143
                     /label=cPPT/CTS
                     /note="central polypurine tract and central termination
                     sequence of HIV-1 (lacking the first T)"
     promoter        2206..2555
                     /label=TRE3GV promoter
                     /note="3rd-generation Tet-responsive promoter that can be
                     activated by binding of Tet-On(R) 3G, optimized for
                     retroviral and lentiviral vectors"
     protein_bind    2214..2232
                     /gene="tetO"
                     /label=tet operator
                     /bound_moiety="tetracycline repressor TetR"
                     /note="bacterial operator O2 for the tetR and tetA genes"
     protein_bind    2250..2268
                     /gene="tetO"
                     /label=tet operator
                     /bound_moiety="tetracycline repressor TetR"
                     /note="bacterial operator O2 for the tetR and tetA genes"
     protein_bind    2286..2304
                     /gene="tetO"
                     /label=tet operator
                     /bound_moiety="tetracycline repressor TetR"
                     /note="bacterial operator O2 for the tetR and tetA genes"
     protein_bind    2322..2340
                     /gene="tetO"
                     /label=tet operator
                     /bound_moiety="tetracycline repressor TetR"
                     /note="bacterial operator O2 for the tetR and tetA genes"
     protein_bind    2358..2376
                     /gene="tetO"
                     /label=tet operator
                     /bound_moiety="tetracycline repressor TetR"
                     /note="bacterial operator O2 for the tetR and tetA genes"
     protein_bind    2394..2412
                     /gene="tetO"
                     /label=tet operator
                     /bound_moiety="tetracycline repressor TetR"
                     /note="bacterial operator O2 for the tetR and tetA genes"
     protein_bind    2430..2448
                     /gene="tetO"
                     /label=tet operator
                     /bound_moiety="tetracycline repressor TetR"
                     /note="bacterial operator O2 for the tetR and tetA genes"
     primer_bind     2494..2518
                     /label=LNCX
                     /note="Human CMV promoter, forward primer"
     CDS             2594..3295
                     /codon_start=1
                     /product="monomeric blue fluorescent protein"
                     /label=TagBFP
                     /note="mammalian codon-optimized"
                     /translation="MSELIKENMHMKLYMEGTVDNHHFKCTSEGEGKPYEGTQTMRIKV
                     VEGGPLPFAFDILATSFLYGSKTFINHTQGIPDFFKQSFPEGFTWERVTTYEDGGVLTA
                     TQDTSLQDGCLIYNVKIRGVNFTSNGPVMQKKTLGWEAFTETLYPADGGLEGRNDMALK
                     LVGGSHLIANIKTTYRSKKPAKNLKMPGVYYVDYRLERIKEANNETYVEQHEVAVARYC
                     DLPSKLGHKLN"
     promoter        3306..3805
                     /label=PGK promoter
                     /note="mouse phosphoglycerate kinase 1 promoter"
     primer_bind     complement(3341..3364)
                     /label=MSCV-rev
                     /note="Murine stem cell virus, reverse primer"
     primer_bind     3738..3757
                     /label=mPGK-F
                     /note="Mouse PGK promoter, forward primer"
     CDS             3826..4425
                     /codon_start=1
                     /gene="pac from Streptomyces alboniger"
                     /product="puromycin N-acetyltransferase"
                     /label=PuroR
                     /note="confers resistance to puromycin"
                     /translation="MTEYKPTVRLATRDDVPRAVRTLAAAFADYPATRHTVDPDRHIER
                     VTELQELFLTRVGLDIGKVWVADDGAAVAVWTTPESVEAGAVFAEIGPRMAELSGSRLA
                     AQQQMEGLLAPHRPKEPAWFLATVGVSPDHQGKGLGSAVVLPGVEAAERAGVPAFLETS
                     APRNLPFYERLGFTVTADVEVPEGPRTWCMTRKPGA"
     primer_bind     complement(3826..3845)
                     /label=Puro-R
                     /note="Puromycin resistance gene, reverse primer. Also
                     called puro-variant-R"
     primer_bind     4322..4342
                     /label=Puro-F
                     /note="Puromycin resistance gene, forward primer"
     misc_feature    4442..5030
                     /label=WPRE
                     /note="woodchuck hepatitis virus posttranscriptional
                     regulatory element"
     primer_bind     complement(4495..4515)
                     /label=WPRE-R
                     /note="WPRE, reverse primer"
     CDS             complement(4913..4924)
                     /codon_start=1
                     /product="Factor Xa recognition and cleavage site"
                     /label=Factor Xa site
                     /translation="IEGR"
     LTR             5237..5870
                     /label=3' LTR
                     /note="3' long terminal repeat (LTR) from HIV-1"
     primer_bind     complement(5998..6014)
                     /label=M13 rev
                     /note="common sequencing primer, one of multiple similar
                     variants"
     primer_bind     complement(5998..6014)
                     /label=M13 Reverse
                     /note="In lacZ gene. Also called M13-rev"
     primer_bind     complement(6011..6033)
                     /label=M13/pUC Reverse
                     /note="In lacZ gene"
     protein_bind    6022..6038
                     /label=lac operator
                     /bound_moiety="lac repressor encoded by lacI"
                     /note="The lac repressor binds to the lac operator to
                     inhibit transcription in E. coli. This inhibition can be
                     relieved by adding lactose or
                     isopropyl-beta-D-thiogalactopyranoside (IPTG)."
     promoter        complement(6046..6076)
                     /label=lac promoter
                     /note="promoter for the E. coli lac operon"
     protein_bind    6091..6112
                     /label=CAP binding site
                     /bound_moiety="E. coli catabolite activator protein"
                     /note="CAP binding activates transcription in the presence
                     of cAMP."
     primer_bind     complement(6229..6246)
                     /label=L4440
                     /note="L4440 vector, forward primer"
     rep_origin      complement(6400..6988)
                     /direction=LEFT
                     /label=ori
                     /note="high-copy-number ColE1/pMB1/pBR322/pUC origin of
                     replication"
     primer_bind     complement(6480..6499)
                     /label=pBR322ori-F
                     /note="pBR322 origin, forward primer"
     CDS             complement(7159..8019)
                     /codon_start=1
                     /gene="bla"
                     /product="beta-lactamase"
                     /label=AmpR
                     /note="confers resistance to ampicillin, carbenicillin, and
                     related antibiotics"
                     /translation="MSIQHFRVALIPFFAAFCLPVFAHPETLVKVKDAEDQLGARVGYI
                     ELDLNSGKILESFRPEERFPMMSTFKVLLCGAVLSRIDAGQEQLGRRIHYSQNDLVEYS
                     PVTEKHLTDGMTVRELCSAAITMSDNTAANLLLTTIGGPKELTAFLHNMGDHVTRLDRW
                     EPELNEAIPNDERDTTMPVAMATTLRKLLTGELLTLASRQQLIDWMEADKVAGPLLRSA
                     LPAGWFIADKSGAGERGSRGIIAALGPDGKPSRIVVIYTTGSQATMDERNRQIAEIGAS
                     LIKHW"
     primer_bind     7782..7801
                     /label=Amp-R
                     /note="Ampicillin resistance gene, reverse primer"
     promoter        complement(8020..8124)
                     /gene="bla"
                     /label=AmpR promoter
     polyA_signal    8172..8306
                     /label=SV40 poly(A) signal
                     /note="SV40 polyadenylation signal"
     primer_bind     complement(8209..8228)
                     /label=SV40pA-R
                     /note="SV40 polyA, reverse primer"
     primer_bind     8263..8282
                     /label=EBV-rev
                     /note="SV40 polyA terminator, reverse primer"
ORIGIN
        1 tggaagggct aattcactcc caaagaagac aagatatcct tgatctgtgg atctaccaca
       61 cacaaggcta cttccctgat tagcagaact acacaccagg gccaggggtc agatatccac
      121 tgacctttgg atggtgctac aagctagtac cagttgagcc agataaggta gaagaggcca
      181 ataaaggaga gaacaccagc ttgttacacc ctgtgagcct gcatgggatg gatgacccgg
      241 agagagaagt gttagagtgg aggtttgaca gccgcctagc atttcatcac gtggcccgag
      301 agctgcatcc ggagtacttc aagaactgct gatatcgagc ttgctacaag ggactttccg
      361 ctggggactt tccagggagg cgtggcctgg gcgggactgg ggagtggcga gccctcagat
      421 cctgcatata agcagctgct ttttgcctgt actgggtctc tctggttaga ccagatctga
      481 gcctgggagc tctctggcta actagggaac ccactgctta agcctcaata aagcttgcct
      541 tgagtgcttc aagtagtgtg tgcccgtctg ttgtgtgact ctggtaacta gagatccctc
      601 agaccctttt agtcagtgtg gaaaatctct agcagtggcg cccgaacagg gacttgaaag
      661 cgaaagggaa accagaggag ctctctcgac gcaggactcg gcttgctgaa gcgcgcacgg
      721 caagaggcga ggggcggcga ctggtgagta cgccaaaaat tttgactagc ggaggctaga
      781 aggagagaga tgggtgcgag agcgtcagta ttaagcgggg gagaattaga tcgcgatggg
      841 aaaaaattcg gttaaggcca gggggaaaga aaaaatataa attaaaacat atagtatggg
      901 caagcaggga gctagaacga ttcgcagtta atcctggcct gttagaaaca tcagaaggct
      961 gtagacaaat actgggacag ctacaaccat cccttcagac aggatcagaa gaacttagat
     1021 cattatataa tacagtagca accctctatt gtgtgcatca aaggatagag ataaaagaca
     1081 ccaaggaagc tttagacaag atagaggaag agcaaaacaa aagtaagacc accgcacagc
     1141 aagcggccgg ccgctgatct tcagacctgg aggaggagat atgagggaca attggagaag
     1201 tgaattatat aaatataaag tagtaaaaat tgaaccatta ggagtagcac ccaccaaggc
     1261 aaagagaaga gtggtgcaga gagaaaaaag agcagtggga ataggagctt tgttccttgg
     1321 gttcttggga gcagcaggaa gcactatggg cgcagcgtca atgacgctga cggtacaggc
     1381 cagacaatta ttgtctggta tagtgcagca gcagaacaat ttgctgaggg ctattgaggc
     1441 gcaacagcat ctgttgcaac tcacagtctg gggcatcaag cagctccagg caagaatcct
     1501 ggctgtggaa agatacctaa aggatcaaca gctcctgggg atttggggtt gctctggaaa
     1561 actcatttgc accactgctg tgccttggaa tgctagttgg agtaataaat ctctggaaca
     1621 gatttggaat cacacgacct ggatggagtg ggacagagaa attaacaatt acacaagctt
     1681 aatacactcc ttaattgaag aatcgcaaaa ccagcaagaa aagaatgaac aagaattatt
     1741 ggaattagat aaatgggcaa gtttgtggaa ttggtttaac ataacaaatt ggctgtggta
     1801 tataaaatta ttcataatga tagtaggagg cttggtaggt ttaagaatag tttttgctgt
     1861 actttctata gtgaatagag ttaggcaggg atattcacca ttatcgtttc agacccacct
     1921 cccaaccccg aggggacccg acaggcccga aggaatagaa gaagaaggtg gagagagaga
     1981 cagagacaga tccattcgat tagtgaacgg atctcgacgg tatcgccttt aaaagaaaag
     2041 gggggattgg ggggtacagt gcaggggaaa gaatagtaga cataatagca acagacatac
     2101 aaactaaaga attacaaaaa caaattacaa aaattcaaaa ttttcgggtt tattacaggg
     2161 acagcagaga tccagtttat cgatgaggcc ctttcgtctt cactcgagtt tactccctat
     2221 cagtgataga gaacgtatga agagtttact ccctatcagt gatagagaac gtatgcagac
     2281 tttactccct atcagtgata gagaacgtat aaggagttta ctccctatca gtgatagaga
     2341 acgtatgacc agtttactcc ctatcagtga tagagaacgt atctacagtt tactccctat
     2401 cagtgataga gaacgtatat ccagtttact ccctatcagt gatagagaac gtatgtcgag
     2461 gtaggcgtgt acggtgggcg cctataaaag cagagctcgt ttagtgaacc gtcagatcgc
     2521 ctggagcaat tccacaacac ttttgtctta tacttggatc cgggcccgcg gccgccccgg
     2581 gacgcgtgcc accatgagcg agctgattaa ggagaacatg cacatgaagc tgtacatgga
     2641 gggcaccgtg gacaaccatc acttcaagtg cacatccgag ggcgaaggca agccctacga
     2701 gggcacccag accatgagaa tcaaggtggt cgagggcggc cctctcccct tcgccttcga
     2761 catcctggct actagcttcc tctacggcag caagaccttc atcaaccaca cccagggcat
     2821 ccccgacttc ttcaagcagt ccttccctga gggcttcaca tgggagagag tcaccacata
     2881 cgaagacggg ggcgtgctga ccgctaccca ggacaccagc ctccaggacg gctgcctcat
     2941 ctacaacgtc aagatcagag gggtgaactt cacatccaac ggccctgtga tgcagaagaa
     3001 aacactcggc tgggaggcct tcaccgagac gctgtacccc gctgacggcg gcctggaagg
     3061 cagaaacgac atggccctga agctcgtggg cgggagccat ctgatcgcaa acatcaagac
     3121 cacatataga tccaagaaac ccgctaagaa cctcaagatg cctggcgtct actatgtgga
     3181 ctacagactg gaaagaatca aggaggccaa caacgagacc tacgtcgagc agcacgaggt
     3241 ggcagtggcc agatactgcg acctccctag caaactgggg cacaagctta attaagaatt
     3301 ctaccgggta ggggaggcgc ttttcccaag gcagtctgga gcatgcgctt tagcagcccc
     3361 gctgggcact tggcgctaca caagtggcct ctggcctcgc acacattcca catccaccgg
     3421 taggcgccaa ccggctccgt tctttggtgg ccccttcgcg ccaccttcta ctcctcccct
     3481 agtcaggaag ttcccccccg ccccgcagct cgcgtcgtgc aggacgtgac aaatggaagt
     3541 agcacgtctc actagtctcg tgcagatgga cagcaccgct gagcaatgga agcgggtagg
     3601 cctttggggc agcggccaat agcagctttg ctccttcgct ttctgggctc agaggctggg
     3661 aaggggtggg tccgggggcg ggctcagggg cgggctcagg ggcggggcgg gcgcccgaag
     3721 gtcctccgga ggcccggcat tctgcacgct tcaaaagcgc acgtctgccg cgctgttctc
     3781 ctcttcctca tctccgggcc tttcgacctg cagcccaagc ttaccatgac cgagtacaag
     3841 cccacggtgc gcctcgccac ccgcgacgac gtccccaggg ccgtacgcac cctcgccgcc
     3901 gcgttcgccg actaccccgc cacgcgccac accgtcgatc cggaccgcca catcgagcgg
     3961 gtcaccgagc tgcaagaact cttcctcacg cgcgtcgggc tcgacatcgg caaggtgtgg
     4021 gtcgcggacg acggcgccgc ggtggcggtc tggaccacgc cggagagcgt cgaagcgggg
     4081 gcggtgttcg ccgagatcgg cccgcgcatg gccgagttga gcggttcccg gctggccgcg
     4141 cagcaacaga tggaaggcct cctggcgccg caccggccca aggagcccgc gtggttcctg
     4201 gccaccgtcg gcgtctcgcc cgaccaccag ggcaagggtc tgggcagcgc cgtcgtgctc
     4261 cccggagtgg aggcggccga gcgcgccggg gtgcccgcct tcctggagac ctccgcgccc
     4321 cgcaacctcc ccttctacga gcggctcggc ttcaccgtca ccgccgacgt cgaggtgccc
     4381 gaaggaccgc gcacctggtg catgacccgc aagcccggtg cctgacgggc gcgtctggaa
     4441 caatcaacct ctggattaca aaatttgtga aagattgact ggtattctta actatgttgc
     4501 tccttttacg ctatgtggat acgctgcttt aatgcctttg tatcatgcta ttgcttcccg
     4561 tatggctttc attttctcct ccttgtataa atcctggttg ctgtctcttt atgaggagtt
     4621 gtggcccgtt gtcaggcaac gtggcgtggt gtgcactgtg tttgctgacg caacccccac
     4681 tggttggggc attgccacca cctgtcagct cctttccggg actttcgctt tccccctccc
     4741 tattgccacg gcggaactca tcgccgcctg ccttgcccgc tgctggacag gggctcggct
     4801 gttgggcact gacaattccg tggtgttgtc ggggaagctg acgtcctttc catggctgct
     4861 cgcctgtgtt gccacctgga ttctgcgcgg gacgtccttc tgctacgtcc cttcggccct
     4921 caatccagcg gaccttcctt cccgcggcct gctgccggct ctgcggcctc ttccgcgtct
     4981 tcgccttcgc cctcagacga gtcggatctc cctttgggcc gcctccccgc ctggaattaa
     5041 ttctgcagtc gagacctaga aaaacatgga gcaatcacaa gtagcaatac agcagctacc
     5101 aatgctgatt gtgcctggct agaagcacaa gaggaggagg aggtgggttt tccagtcaca
     5161 cctcaggtac ctttaagacc aatgacttac aaggcagctg tagatcttag ccacttttta
     5221 aaagaaaaga ggggactgga agggctaatt cactcccaac gaagacaaga tatccttgat
     5281 ctgtggatct accacacaca aggctacttc cctgattagc agaactacac accagggcca
     5341 ggggtcagat atccactgac ctttggatgg tgctacaagc tagtaccagt tgagccagat
     5401 aaggtagaag aggccaataa aggagagaac accagcttgt tacaccctgt gagcctgcat
     5461 gggatggatg acccggagag agaagtgtta gagtggaggt ttgacagccg cctagcattt
     5521 catcacgtgg cccgagagct gcatccggag tacttcaaga actgctgata tcgagcttgc
     5581 tacaagggac tttccgctgg ggactttcca gggaggcgtg gcctgggcgg gactggggag
     5641 tggcgagccc tcagatcctg catataagca gctgcttttt gcctgtactg ggtctctctg
     5701 gttagaccag atctgagcct gggagctctc tggctaacta gggaacccac tgcttaagcc
     5761 tcaataaagc ttgccttgag tgcttcaagt agtgtgtgcc cgtctgttgt gtgactctgg
     5821 taactagaga tccctcagac ccttttagtc agtgtggaaa atctctagca gtagtagttc
     5881 atgtcatctt attattcagt atttataact tgcaaagaaa tgaatatcag agagtgagag
     5941 gccttgacat tgctagcgtt taccgtcgac ctctagctag agcttggcgt aatcatggtc
     6001 atagctgttt cctgtgtgaa attgttatcc gctcacaatt ccacacaaca tacgagccgg
     6061 aagcataaag tgtaaagcct ggggtgccta atgagtgagc taactcacat taattgcgtt
     6121 gcgctcactg cccgctttcc agtcgggaaa cctgtcgtgc cagctgcatt aatgaatcgg
     6181 ccaacgcgcg gggagaggcg gtttgcgtat tgggcgctct tccgcttcct cgctcactga
     6241 ctcgctgcgc tcggtcgttc ggctgcggcg agcggtatca gctcactcaa aggcggtaat
     6301 acggttatcc acagaatcag gggataacgc aggaaagaac atgtgagcaa aaggccagca
     6361 aaaggccagg aaccgtaaaa aggccgcgtt gctggcgttt ttccataggc tccgcccccc
     6421 tgacgagcat cacaaaaatc gacgctcaag tcagaggtgg cgaaacccga caggactata
     6481 aagataccag gcgtttcccc ctggaagctc cctcgtgcgc tctcctgttc cgaccctgcc
     6541 gcttaccgga tacctgtccg cctttctccc ttcgggaagc gtggcgcttt ctcatagctc
     6601 acgctgtagg tatctcagtt cggtgtaggt cgttcgctcc aagctgggct gtgtgcacga
     6661 accccccgtt cagcccgacc gctgcgcctt atccggtaac tatcgtcttg agtccaaccc
     6721 ggtaagacac gacttatcgc cactggcagc agccactggt aacaggatta gcagagcgag
     6781 gtatgtaggc ggtgctacag agttcttgaa gtggtggcct aactacggct acactagaag
     6841 aacagtattt ggtatctgcg ctctgctgaa gccagttacc ttcggaaaaa gagttggtag
     6901 ctcttgatcc ggcaaacaaa ccaccgctgg tagcggtggt ttttttgttt gcaagcagca
     6961 gattacgcgc agaaaaaaag gatctcaaga agatcctttg atcttttcta cggggtctga
     7021 cgctcagtgg aacgaaaact cacgttaagg gattttggtc atgagattat caaaaaggat
     7081 cttcacctag atccttttaa attaaaaatg aagttttaaa tcaatctaaa gtatatatga
     7141 gtaaacttgg tctgacagtt accaatgctt aatcagtgag gcacctatct cagcgatctg
     7201 tctatttcgt tcatccatag ttgcctgact ccccgtcgtg tagataacta cgatacggga
     7261 gggcttacca tctggcccca gtgctgcaat gataccgcga gacccacgct caccggctcc
     7321 agatttatca gcaataaacc agccagccgg aagggccgag cgcagaagtg gtcctgcaac
     7381 tttatccgcc tccatccagt ctattaattg ttgccgggaa gctagagtaa gtagttcgcc
     7441 agttaatagt ttgcgcaacg ttgttgccat tgctacaggc atcgtggtgt cacgctcgtc
     7501 gtttggtatg gcttcattca gctccggttc ccaacgatca aggcgagtta catgatcccc
     7561 catgttgtgc aaaaaagcgg ttagctcctt cggtcctccg atcgttgtca gaagtaagtt
     7621 ggccgcagtg ttatcactca tggttatggc agcactgcat aattctctta ctgtcatgcc
     7681 atccgtaaga tgcttttctg tgactggtga gtactcaacc aagtcattct gagaatagtg
     7741 tatgcggcga ccgagttgct cttgcccggc gtcaatacgg gataataccg cgccacatag
     7801 cagaacttta aaagtgctca tcattggaaa acgttcttcg gggcgaaaac tctcaaggat
     7861 cttaccgctg ttgagatcca gttcgatgta acccactcgt gcacccaact gatcttcagc
     7921 atcttttact ttcaccagcg tttctgggtg agcaaaaaca ggaaggcaaa atgccgcaaa
     7981 aaagggaata agggcgacac ggaaatgttg aatactcata ctcttccttt ttcaatatta
     8041 ttgaagcatt tatcagggtt attgtctcat gagcggatac atatttgaat gtatttagaa
     8101 aaataaacaa ataggggttc cgcgcacatt tccccgaaaa gtgccacctg acgtcgacgg
     8161 atcgggagat caacttgttt attgcagctt ataatggtta caaataaagc aatagcatca
     8221 caaatttcac aaataaagca tttttttcac tgcattctag ttgtggtttg tccaaactca
     8281 tcaatgtatc ttatcatgtc tggatcaact ggataactca agctaaccaa aatcatccca
     8341 aacttcccac cccataccct attaccactg ccaattacct gtggtttcat ttactctaaa
     8401 cctgtgattc ctctgaatta ttttcatttt aaagaaattg tatttgttaa atatgtacta
     8461 caaacttagt agt
//
